Addgene plasmid #71081: pFOSGE_CUS1E06
Purpose: Gateway entry clone
Depositing lab: Alexander Stark. Depositing organization: Research Institute of Molecular Pathology (IMP). Publication: Transcriptional regulators form diverse groups with context-dependent regulatory functions. Stampfel G, Kazmar T, Frank O, Wienerroither S, Reiter F, Stark A. Nature. 2015 Nov 9. doi: 10.1038/nature15545. PubMed 26550828.
Backbone
  Vector backbone: pDONR221
  Backbone manufacturer: Invitrogen
  Backbone size w/o insert (bp): 4762
  Vector type: Gateway entry vector
Growth in bacteria
  Bacterial resistance: Kanamycin, 50 μg/mL
  Growth temperature: 37°C
  Growth strain: DH5alpha
  Copy number: High Copy
Gene/Insert
  Gene/Insert name: Spt3 (alt names: FBgn0037981; CG3169, FBtr0082537)
  Species: D. melanogaster (fly)
  Insert size (bp): 1152
  Entrez Gene: Spt3 (a.k.a. Dmel_CG3169, CG3169, Dmel\CG3169, SPT3, TFIID, dSpt3)
  Cloning method: Gateway Cloning
  Sequencing primers: 5′ M13-F20; 3′ M13R
Terms and licenses: Academic/Nonprofit Terms; Industry Terms: Not Available to Industry
How to cite: pFOSGE_CUS1E06 was a gift from Alexander Stark (Addgene plasmid # 71081 ; http://n2t.net/addgene:71081 ; RRID:Addgene_71081)
