[The description below was written by a language model from this plasmid's Addgene catalogue record.]
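Description:
pFOSGE_CUS1E06 is a Gateway entry clone built on the commercial pDONR221 donor backbone and carrying the coding sequence of the Drosophila melanogaster gene Spt3 (CG3169), an insert of about 1.15 kb. It is a high-copy bacterial plasmid propagated in standard E. coli cloning strains under kanamycin selection. The insert was introduced by Gateway cloning; in this system a BP recombination between an attB-flanked fragment and the donor vector replaces the donor's counter-selection cassette and leaves the insert flanked by attL sites in the resulting entry clone. No feature table accompanies the record, so the exact att sites, origin of replication and insert boundaries (for example, whether a stop codon is retained) are not documented here. M13 forward and reverse primer sites on either side of the insert are listed for sequence verification.

As an entry clone, the plasmid is not an expression construct: the record lists no promoter, tag or reporter driving Spt3, and entry vectors generally lack such elements. Its role is to serve as a sequence-verified source from which the Spt3 open reading frame can be transferred by LR recombination into any compatible destination vector, which then supplies the promoter, fusion partners and host-specific selection. Spt3 is known as a subunit of the SAGA transcriptional coactivator complex, and the clone comes from a collection associated with a study of the context-dependent regulatory functions of fly transcriptional regulators. This suggests that it was made for systematic transfer of regulator ORFs into assay vectors, although the record itself states the purpose only as a Gateway entry clone.
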