>Addgene plasmid #71081 | pFOSGE_CUS1E06 | depositor partial sequence | sequence record 127023 | insert
ATGAACTACAACGCCAAGCGAGTAATGCGACAGAACTCGGTTTGCGTGGGTTCCAACGACATGGCAGCGT
CGCCGATAATGATTGGACCTGCCCCGCCCTCGGCGCCCAGCACGCCGCAACTGCAGACCACCGAGGACAT
CAAGCCACTGCTTGTGCAGCGCCAAGTGATTCTGCTGCAAAGTGGAAGCATACCGACGAATCCCTCGCCA
CAGCAGATCAACCTAGCTGGACATAATGTAGCCGGTGGTGCCAGCGGGAGCAACGTTGCCAACGTTCTCA
TTCCGGATGATGCACCTGTCTCACTGCTCACAGAGATTGCGGATATCATGCGAAGCTTCGGCGACAGCGA
TCAGCCCAGGACGGGAAGTGTCAAGCTGGTGGAGCAGATCCTGCAGCAGCAGCTGCGCGGCATCTTCAAT
GAGGCTTCGCTGGTGGCCATGCGGCGGAAACAGAATCCCTGCCCGTCGCAGGCGGACTTTGAGTTCCTGA
TGCGCAACCATCCGGTGAAGATAGCTCGGATGCGAAAGCACCTCAAGGATATGCGCATACTCAAAAGGTT
CCTTAGTATCCGCACGGGAAGGCCGCAGGACTTCATGGACGACTTGGAGCAGCAGGAGGAGGACGAGGAG
CTGGCCATCGATGTGTACGAGCTACACGACGAGGACCGAATGCGAAGATTATTCCGCGCAGATCGGATAT
CGCAGATCCTTACGGGCCAGCAATACCTGGAGTTCAATGAGGCGCGCAAGACGTCATTCTACTGCCGCCA
TGGGGAGAAGATCAAGAACAAGTTCCGCCGCTTTCTGGACCTGCCCGCGGACCTTCGCATCCCAACGCCG
ACAATGAACATTTTGGCCTATCTGGCGCATGAGACCATTGCCGCCATTGTCGACTATTCGATCCTGACGC
GCCTGAACTCGGACAACCGTGCGACCGAGCCCTACAGCCGAGTGACCTCCGCCGGAGGCAGTCCGGCTAT
GATGCACGTCTGTCCGGAGGTCACACAGGGTCGCGGCATGGAGGTGGTCAAGCCAATCAGTGTACCGGAG
ATCCACGAGGCCATGCGCCGTTTCCGGCAAATGAGCAGCCGTAAGATTGGGCGGTATCGCAACTCTTGCG
ACATCGATTTCCGGCGCAGTTTTCTAGCCATT
