>Addgene plasmid #71081 | pFOSGE_CUS1E06 | addgene partial sequence | sequence record 130982 | M13-Rev 5'-CAGGAAACAGCTATGACC-3'
ATAATGATTTTATTTTGACTGATAGTGACCTGTTCGTTGCAACAAATTGATAAGCAATGCTTTCTTATAA
TGCCAACTTTGTACAAGAAAGCTGGGTCAATGGCTAGAAAACTGCGCCGGAAATCGATGTCGCAAGAGTT
GCGATACCGCCCAATCTTACGGCTGCTCATTTGCCGGAAACGGCGCATGGCCTCGTGGATCTCCGGTACA
CTGATTGGCTTGACCACCTCCATGCCGCGACCCTGTGTGACCTCCGGACAGACGTGCATCATAGCCGGAC
TGCCTCCGGCGGAGGTCACTCGGCTGTAGGGCTCGGTCGCACGGTTGTCCGAGTTCAGGCGCGTCAGGAT
CGAATAGTCGACAATGGCGGCAATGGTCTCATGCGCCAGATAGGCCAAAATGTTCATTGTCGGCGTTGGG
ATGCGAAGGTCCGCGGGCAGGTCCAGAAAGCGGCGGAACTTGTTCTTGATCTTCTCCCCATGGCGGCAGT
AGAATGACGTCTTGCGCGCCTCATTGAACTCCAGGTATTGCTGGCCCGTAAGGATCTGCGATATCCGATC
TGCGCGGAATAATCTTCGCATTCGGTCCTCGTCGTGTAGCTCGTACACATCGATGGCCAGCTCCTCGTCC
TCCTCCTGCTGCTCCAAGTCGTCCATGAAGTCCTGCGGCCTTCCCGTGCGGATACTAAGGAACCTTTTGA
GTATGCGCATATCCTTGAGGTGCTTTCGCATCCGAGCTATCTTCACCGGATGGTTGCGCATCAGGAACTC
AAAGTCCGCCTGCGACGGGCAGGGATTCTGTTTCCGCCGCATGGCCACCAGCGAAGCCTCATTGAAGATG
CCGCGCAGCTGCTGCTGCAGGATCTGCTCCACCAGCTTGACACTTCCCGTCCTGGGCT
