>Addgene plasmid #71081 | pFOSGE_CUS1E06 | addgene partial sequence | sequence record 130983 | M13-F20 5'-TGTAAAACGACGGCCAGT-3'
ATTTTATTTTGACTGATAGTGACCTGTTCGTTGCAACAAATTGATGAGCAATGCTTTTTTATAATGCCAA
CTTTGTACAAAAAAGCAGGCTTCATGAACTACAACGCCAAGCGAGTAATGCGACAGAACTCGGTTTGCGT
GGGTTCCAACGACATGGCAGCGTCGCCGATAATGATTGGACCTGCCCCGCCCTCGGCGCCCAGCACGCCG
CAACTGCAGACCACCGAGGACATCAAGCCACTGCTTGTGCAGCGCCAAGTGATTCTGCTGCAAAGTGGAA
GCATACCGACGAATCCCTCGCCACAGCAGATCAACCTAGCTGGACATAATGTAGCCGGTGGTGCCAGCGG
GAGCAACGTTGCCAACGTTCTCATTCCGGATGATGCACCTGTCTCACTGCTCACAGAGATTGCGGATATC
ATGCGAAGCTTCGGCGACAGCGATCAGCCCAGGACGGGAAGTGTCAAGCTGGTGGAGCAGATCCTGCAGC
AGCAGCTGCGCGGCATCTTCAATGAGGCTTCGCTGGTGGCCATGCGGCGGAAACAGAATCCCTGCCCGTC
GCAGGCGGACTTTGAGTTCCTGATGCGCAACCATCCGGTGAAGATAGCTCGGATGCGAAAGCACCTCAAG
GATATGCGCATACTCAAAAGGTTCCTTAGTATCCGCACGGGAAGGCCGCAGGACTTCATGGACGACTTGG
AGCAGCAGGAGGAGGACGAGGAGCTGGCCATCGATGTGTACGAGCTACACGACGAGGACCGAATGCGAAG
ATTATTCCGCGCAGATCGGATATCGCAGATCCTTACGGGCCAGCAATACCTGGAGTTC
